Addgene plasmid #140414: GS1.1/CURT1D
Purpose: mApple expression regulated by the CaMV35S promoter, mCitrine expression regulated by the A. thaliana CURT1D promoter. nourseothricin acetyl transferase selectable marker (nat)
Depositing lab: Mathias Pribil. Depositing organization: University of Copenhagen.
Backbone
  Vector backbone: pB2GW7
  Backbone manufacturer: https://gateway.psb.ugent.be
  Backbone size w/o insert (bp): 8179
  Modifications to backbone: BASTA resistance marker (bar) replaced with nourseothricin resistance marker (nat).
  Vector type: Plant Expression, Synthetic Biology
  Selectable markers: Nourseothricin/streptothricin
Growth in bacteria
  Bacterial resistance: Spectinomycin, 50 μg/mL
  Growth temperature: 37°C
  Growth strain: DH5alpha
  Copy number: Low Copy
Gene/Insert 1
  Gene/Insert name: mApple
  Species: Synthetic
  Insert size (bp): 711
  Promoter: Cauliflower mosaic virus 35S
  Cloning method: Gibson Cloning
  Sequencing primers: 5′ CTCGGATTCCATTGCCCAGCTAT; 3′ ATATGCTCAACACATGAGCGA
Gene/Insert 2
  Gene/Insert name: mCitrine
  Species: Synthetic
  Insert size (bp): 720
  Promoter: A. thaliana CURT1D
  Cloning method: Gibson Cloning
  Sequencing primers: 5′ CTGGTCGAGCTGGACGGCGACG; 3′ CACGAACTCCAGCAGGACCATG
Resource information
  A portion of this plasmid was derived from a plasmid made by: mApple was amplified from mApple-pBAD, a gift from Michael Davidson & Nathan Shaner & Roger Tsien (Addgene plasmid # 54536 ; http://n2t.net/addgene:54536 ; RRID:Addgene_54536). The mCitrine coding sequence was originally obtained from the pET mCitrine LIC cloning vector (a gift from Scott Gradia (Addgene plasmid # 29771)).
Terms and licenses: Academic/Nonprofit Terms; Industry Terms: Not Available to Industry
How to cite: GS1.1/CURT1D was a gift from Mathias Pribil (Addgene plasmid # 140414 ; http://n2t.net/addgene:140414 ; RRID:Addgene_140414)
