[The description below was written by a language model from this plasmid's Addgene catalogue record and pLannotate feature annotations shown in this document.]
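Description:
GS1.1/CURT1D is a binary T-DNA plant expression vector built on pB2GW7, in which the original BASTA resistance gene (bar) has been replaced by a nourseothricin acetyltransferase gene (nat). The backbone carries a ColE1/pBR322-type origin with a bom site for propagation in E. coli. It also carries the pVS1 replicon (oriV, RepA and the StaA stability protein), which supports maintenance in Agrobacterium. Bacterial selection is by spectinomycin through an aadA (SmR) gene, and the catalogue lists the plasmid as low copy.

Between the nopaline-type left and right border repeats lie three expression units. The CaMV 35S promoter, followed by a fragment of the TMV Ω translational enhancer, drives mApple, which ends in a CaMV polyadenylation signal. This gives a constitutive red fluorescent signal. In the opposite orientation, mCitrine is followed by a NOS terminator and, according to the catalogue, is controlled by the Arabidopsis thaliana CURT1D promoter. That promoter is not annotated in either feature table but presumably occupies the unannotated stretch upstream of the mCitrine coding sequence. The nat marker sits between a NOS promoter and NOS terminator and provides nourseothricin selection of transformed plant cells. Residual attB2 sequences are remnants of the Gateway-derived backbone, although both inserts were added by Gibson assembly.

The design suggests a dual-reporter use in which yellow fluorescence reports CURT1D promoter activity against the constitutive red signal, though the record does not spell this out. The repository's sequenced record is about 600 nt longer than the depositor's sequence. It also shows an extra CaMV-derived fragment upstream of the 35S promoter and a further attB2 fragment next to mCitrine.
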