Features (pLannotate 1.2.2; 23 found; start..end, strand, type, name):
      1..345     +  promoter       CaMV 35S promoter: strong constitutive promoter from cauliflower mosaic virus
    298..344     +  promoter       minimal CaMV 35S promoter: minimal 35S promoter from cauliflower mosaic virus
    377..402     +  misc_feature   TMV Ω (fragment): translational enhancer from the tobacco mosaic virus 5'-leader sequence (Gallie et al., 1988)
    453..1163    +  CDS            mApple: photostable monomeric derivative of DsRed (Shaner et al., 2008) mammalian codon-optimized
   1169..1189    -  protein_bind   attB2: mutant version of attB; core recombination site for the Gateway® BP reaction BP Clonase™
   1261..1420    +  polyA_signal   CaMV poly(A) signal (fragment): cauliflower mosaic virus polyadenylation signal
   1510..1534    +  misc_feature   RB T-DNA repeat: right border repeat from nopaline C58 T-DNA
   1904..2305    +  CDS            Y4CG_SINFN (fragment): Protein inferred from homology: Swiss-Prot protein existence level 3. From Sinorhizobium fredii (strain NBRC 101917 / NGR234).
   2865..3494    +  CDS            pVS1 StaA: stability protein from the Pseudomonas plasmid pVS1 (Heeb et al., 2000)
   3923..4996    +  CDS            pVS1 RepA: replication protein from the Pseudomonas plasmid pVS1 (Heeb et al., 2000)
   5062..5256    +  rep_origin     pVS1 oriV: origin of replication for the Pseudomonas plasmid pVS1 (Heeb et al., 2000)
   5459..5498    +  CDS            rop (fragment): Rop protein, which maintains plasmids at low copy number; rop
   5600..5740    +  misc_feature   bom: basis of mobility region from pBR322
   5926..6514    -  rep_origin     ori: high-copy-number ColE1/pMB1/pBR322/pUC origin of replication
   6760..7547    -  CDS            SmR (fragment): aminoglycoside adenylyltransferase (Murphy, 1985); aadA; confers resistance to spectinomycin and streptomycin
   7558..7614    -  CDS            GmR (fragment): gentamycin acetyltransferase; aacC1; confers resistance to gentamycin
   7790..7813    -  promoter       Pc promoter (fragment): intI1 (promoter lies within the coding sequence); class 1 integron promoter
   8072..8096    +  misc_feature   LB T-DNA repeat: left border repeat from nopaline C58 T-DNA
   8189..8441    -  terminator     NOS terminator: nopaline synthase terminator and poly(A) signal
   8466..9030    -  CDS            NrsR (fragment): nourseothricin acetyltransferase; Streptomyces noursei nat1; confers resistance to nourseothricin
   9078..9257    -  promoter       NOS promoter: nopaline synthase promoter
   9367..9619    -  terminator     NOS terminator: nopaline synthase terminator and poly(A) signal
   9632..10348   -  CDS            mCitrine: mCitrine is a basic (constitutively fluorescent) yellow fluorescent protein published in 2001, derived from Aequorea victoria.
>Addgene plasmid #140414 | GS1.1/CURT1D | depositor full sequence | sequence record 272461 | GS1.1/CURT1D sequence 11356 bps
TGAGACTTTTCAACAAAGGGTAATATCGGGAAACCTCCTCGGATTCCATTGCCCAGCTATCTGTCACTTC
ATCAAAAGGACAGTAGAAAAGGAAGGTGGCACCTACAAATGCCATCATTGCGATAAAGGAAAGGCTATCG
TTCAAGATGCCCCTGCCGACAGTGGTCCCAAAGATGGACCCCCACCCACGAGGAGCATCGTGGAAAAAGA
AGACGTTCCAACCACGTCTTCAAAGCAAGTGGATTGATGTGATATCTCCACTGACGTAAGGGATGACGCA
CAATCCCACTATCCTTCGCAAGACCCTTCCTCTATATAAGGAAGTTCATTTCATTTGGAGAGGACTCCGG
TATTTTTACAACAATTACCACAACAAAACAAACAACAAACAACATTACAATTTACTATTCTAGTCGACCT
GCAGGCGGCCGCACTAGTGATATCACAAGTTTATGGTGAGCAAGGGCGAGGAGAATAACATGGCCATCAT
CAAGGAGTTCATGCGCTTCAAGGTGCACATGGAGGGCTCCGTGAACGGCCACGAGTTCGAGATCGAGGGC
GAGGGCGAGGGCCGCCCCTACGAGGCCTTTCAGACCGCTAAGCTGAAGGTGACCAAGGGTGGCCCCCTGC
CCTTCGCCTGGGACATCCTGTCCCCTCAGTTCATGTACGGCTCCAAGGTCTACATTAAGCACCCAGCCGA
CATCCCCGACTACTTCAAGCTGTCCTTCCCCGAGGGCTTCAGGTGGGAGCGCGTGATGAACTTCGAGGAC
GGCGGCATTATTCACGTTAACCAGGACTCCTCCCTGCAGGACGGCGTGTTCATCTACAAGGTGAAGCTGC
GCGGCACCAACTTCCCCTCCGACGGCCCCGTAATGCAGAAGAAGACCATGGGCTGGGAGGCCTCCGAGGA
GCGGATGTACCCCGAGGACGGCGCCCTGAAGAGCGAGATCAAGAAGAGGCTGAAGCTGAAGGACGGCGGC
CACTACGCCGCCGAGGTCAAGACCACCTACAAGGCCAAGAAGCCCGTGCAGCTGCCCGGCGCCTACATCG
TCGACATCAAGTTGGACATCGTGTCCCACAACGAGGACTACACCATCGTGGAACAGTACGAACGCGCCGA
GGGCCGCCACTCCACCGGCGGCATGGACGAGCTGTACAAGTAATCGTTCAGCTTTCTTGTACAAAGTGGT
GATATCCCGCGGCCATGCTAGAGTCCGCAAAAATCACCAGTCTCTCTCTACAAATCTATCTCTCTCTATT
TTTCTCCAGAATAATGTGTGAGTAGTTCCCAGATAAGGGAATTAGGGTTCTTATAGGGTTTCGCTCATGT
GTTGAGCATATAAGAAACCCTTAGTATGTATTTGTATTTGTAAAATACTTCTATCAATAAAATTTCTAAT
TCCTAAAACCAAAATCCAGTGACCTGCAGGCATGCGACGTCGGGCCCAAGCTTAGCTTGAGCTTGGATCA
GATTGTCGTTTCCCGCCTTCAGTTTAAACTATCAGTGTTTGACAGGATATATTGGCGGGTAAACCTAAGA
GAAAAGAGCGTTTATTAGAATAATCGGATATTTAAAAGGGCGTGAAAAGGTTTATCCGTTCGTCCATTTG
TATGTGCATGCCAACCACAGGGTTCCCCTCGGGATCAAAGTACTTTAAAGTACTTTAAAGTACTTTAAAG
TACTTTGATCCAACCCCTCCGCTGCTATAGTGCAGTCGGCTTCTGACGTTCAGTGCAGCCGTCTTCTGAA
AACGACATGTCGCACAAGTCCTAAGTTACGCGACAGGCTGCCGCCCTGCCCTTTTCCTGGCGTTTTCTTG
TCGCGTGTTTTAGTCGCATAAAGTAGAATACTTGCGACTAGAACCGGAGACATTACGCCATGAACAAGAG
CGCCGCCGCTGGCCTGCTGGGCTATGCCCGCGTCAGCACCGACGACCAGGACTTGACCAACCAACGGGCC
GAACTGCACGCGGCCGGCTGCACCAAGCTGTTTTCCGAGAAGATCACCGGCACCAGGCGCGACCGCCCGG
AGCTGGCCAGGATGCTTGACCACCTACGCCCTGGCGACGTTGTGACAGTGACCAGGCTAGACCGCCTGGC
CCGCAGCACCCGCGACCTACTGGACATTGCCGAGCGCATCCAGGAGGCCGGCGCGGGCCTGCGTAGCCTG
GCAGAGCCGTGGGCCGACACCACCACGCCGGCCGGCCGCATGGTGTTGACCGTGTTCGCCGGCATTGCCG
AGTTCGAGCGTTCCCTAATCATCGACCGCACCCGGAGCGGGCGCGAGGCCGCCAAGGCCCGAGGCGTGAA
GTTTGGCCCCCGCCCTACCCTCACCCCGGCACAGATCGCGCACGCCCGCGAGCTGATCGACCAGGAAGGC
CGCACCGTGAAAGAGGCGGCTGCACTGCTTGGCGTGCATCGCTCGACCCTGTACCGCGCACTTGAGCGCA
GCGAGGAAGTGACGCCCACCGAGGCCAGGCGGCGCGGTGCCTTCCGTGAGGACGCATTGACCGAGGCCGA
CGCCCTGGCGGCCGCCGAGAATGAACGCCAAGAGGAACAAGCATGAAACCGCACCAGGACGGCCAGGACG
AACCGTTTTTCATTACCGAAGAGATCGAGGCGGAGATGATCGCGGCCGGGTACGTGTTCGAGCCGCCCGC
GCACGTCTCAACCGTGCGGCTGCATGAAATCCTGGCCGGTTTGTCTGATGCCAAGCTGGCGGCCTGGCCG
GCCAGCTTGGCCGCTGAAGAAACCGAGCGCCGCCGTCTAAAAAGGTGATGTGTATTTGAGTAAAACAGCT
TGCGTCATGCGGTCGCTGCGTATATGATGCGATGAGTAAATAAACAAATACGCAAGGGGAACGCATGAAG
GTTATCGCTGTACTTAACCAGAAAGGCGGGTCAGGCAAGACGACCATCGCAACCCATCTAGCCCGCGCCC
TGCAACTCGCCGGGGCCGATGTTCTGTTAGTCGATTCCGATCCCCAGGGCAGTGCCCGCGATTGGGCGGC
CGTGCGGGAAGATCAACCGCTAACCGTTGTCGGCATCGACCGCCCGACGATTGACCGCGACGTGAAGGCC
ATCGGCCGGCGCGACTTCGTAGTGATCGACGGAGCGCCCCAGGCGGCGGACTTGGCTGTGTCCGCGATCA
AGGCAGCCGACTTCGTGCTGATTCCGGTGCAGCCAAGCCCTTACGACATATGGGCCACCGCCGACCTGGT
GGAGCTGGTTAAGCAGCGCATTGAGGTCACGGATGGAAGGCTACAAGCGGCCTTTGTCGTGTCGCGGGCG
ATCAAAGGCACGCGCATCGGCGGTGAGGTTGCCGAGGCGCTGGCCGGGTACGAGCTGCCCATTCTTGAGT
CCCGTATCACGCAGCGCGTGAGCTACCCAGGCACTGCCGCCGCCGGCACAACCGTTCTTGAATCAGAACC
CGAGGGCGACGCTGCCCGCGAGGTCCAGGCGCTGGCCGCTGAAATTAAATCAAAACTCATTTGAGTTAAT
GAGGTAAAGAGAAAATGAGCAAAAGCACAAACACGCTAAGTGCCGGCCGTCCGAGCGCACGCAGCAGCAA
GGCTGCAACGTTGGCCAGCCTGGCAGACACGCCAGCCATGAAGCGGGTCAACTTTCAGTTGCCGGCGGAG
GATCACACCAAGCTGAAGATGTACGCGGTACGCCAAGGCAAGACCATTACCGAGCTGCTATCTGAATACA
TCGCGCAGCTACCAGAGTAAATGAGCAAATGAATAAATGAGTAGATGAATTTTAGCGGCTAAAGGAGGCG
GCATGGAAAATCAAGAACAACCAGGCACCGACGCCGTGGAATGCCCCATGTGTGGAGGAACGGGCGGTTG
GCCAGGCGTAAGCGGCTGGGTTGTCTGCCGGCCCTGCAATGGCACTGGAACCCCCAAGCCCGAGGAATCG
GCGTGAGCGGTCGCAAACCATCCGGCCCGGTACAAATCGGCGCGGCGCTGGGTGATGACCTGGTGGAGAA
GTTGAAGGCCGCGCAGGCCGCCCAGCGGCAACGCATCGAGGCAGAAGCACGCCCCGGTGAATCGTGGCAA
GCGGCCGCTGATCGAATCCGCAAAGAATCCCGGCAACCGCCGGCAGCCGGTGCGCCGTCGATTAGGAAGC
CGCCCAAGGGCGACGAGCAACCAGATTTTTTCGTTCCGATGCTCTATGACGTGGGCACCCGCGATAGTCG
CAGCATCATGGACGTGGCCGTTTTCCGTCTGTCGAAGCGTGACCGACGAGCTGGCGAGGTGATCCGCTAC
GAGCTTCCAGACGGGCACGTAGAGGTTTCCGCAGGGCCGGCCGGCATGGCCAGTGTGTGGGATTACGACC
TGGTACTGATGGCGGTTTCCCATCTAACCGAATCCATGAACCGATACCGGGAAGGGAAGGGAGACAAGCC
CGGCCGCGTGTTCCGTCCACACGTTGCGGACGTACTCAAGTTCTGCCGGCGAGCCGATGGCGGAAAGCAG
AAAGACGACCTGGTAGAAACCTGCATTCGGTTAAACACCACGCACGTTGCCATGCAGCGTACGAAGAAGG
CCAAGAACGGCCGCCTGGTGACGGTATCCGAGGGTGAAGCCTTGATTAGCCGCTACAAGATCGTAAAGAG
CGAAACCGGGCGGCCGGAGTACATCGAGATCGAGCTAGCTGATTGGATGTACCGCGAGATCACAGAAGGC
AAGAACCCGGACGTGCTGACGGTTCACCCCGATTACTTTTTGATCGATCCCGGCATCGGCCGTTTTCTCT
ACCGCCTGGCACGCCGCGCCGCAGGCAAGGCAGAAGCCAGATGGTTGTTCAAGACGATCTACGAACGCAG
TGGCAGCGCCGGAGAGTTCAAGAAGTTCTGTTTCACCGTGCGCAAGCTGATCGGGTCAAATGACCTGCCG
GAGTACGATTTGAAGGAGGAGGCGGGGCAGGCTGGCCCGATCCTAGTCATGCGCTACCGCAACCTGATCG
AGGGCGAAGCATCCGCCGGTTCCTAATGTACGGAGCAGATGCTAGGGCAAATTGCCCTAGCAGGGGAAAA
AGGTCGAAAAGGTCTCTTTCCTGTGGATAGCACGTACATTGGGAACCCAAAGCCGTACATTGGGAACCGG
AACCCGTACATTGGGAACCCAAAGCCGTACATTGGGAACCGGTCACACATGTAAGTGACTGATATAAAAG
AGAAAAAAGGCGATTTTTCCGCCTAAAACTCTTTAAAACTTATTAAAACTCTTAAAACCCGCCTGGCCTG
TGCATAACTGTCTGGCCAGCGCACAGCCGAAGAGCTGCAAAAAGCGCCTACCCTTCGGTCGCTGCGCTCC
CTACGCCCCGCCGCTTCGCGTCGGCCTATCGCGGCCGCTGGCCGCTCAAAAATGGCTGGCCTACGGCCAG
GCAATCTACCAGGGCGCGGACAAGCCGCGCCGTCGCCACTCGACCGCCGGCGCCCACATCAAGGCACCCT
GCCTCGCGCGTTTCGGTGATGACGGTGAAAACCTCTGACACATGCAGCTCCCGGAGACGGTCACAGCTTG
TCTGTAAGCGGATGCCGGGAGCAGACAAGCCCGTCAGGGCGCGTCAGCGGGTGTTGGCGGGTGTCGGGGC
GCAGCCATGACCCAGTCACGTAGCGATAGCGGAGTGTATACTGGCTTAACTATGCGGCATCAGAGCAGAT
TGTACTGAGAGTGCACCATATGCGGTGTGAAATACCGCACAGATGCGTAAGGAGAAAATACCGCATCAGG
CGCTCTTCCGCTTCCTCGCTCACTGACTCGCTGCGCTCGGTCGTTCGGCTGCGGCGAGCGGTATCAGCTC
ACTCAAAGGCGGTAATACGGTTATCCACAGAATCAGGGGATAACGCAGGAAAGAACATGTGAGCAAAAGG
CCAGCAAAAGGCCAGGAACCGTAAAAAGGCCGCGTTGCTGGCGTTTTTCCATAGGCTCCGCCCCCCTGAC
GAGCATCACAAAAATCGACGCTCAAGTCAGAGGTGGCGAAACCCGACAGGACTATAAAGATACCAGGCGT
TTCCCCCTGGAAGCTCCCTCGTGCGCTCTCCTGTTCCGACCCTGCCGCTTACCGGATACCTGTCCGCCTT
TCTCCCTTCGGGAAGCGTGGCGCTTTCTCATAGCTCACGCTGTAGGTATCTCAGTTCGGTGTAGGTCGTT
CGCTCCAAGCTGGGCTGTGTGCACGAACCCCCCGTTCAGCCCGACCGCTGCGCCTTATCCGGTAACTATC
GTCTTGAGTCCAACCCGGTAAGACACGACTTATCGCCACTGGCAGCAGCCACTGGTAACAGGATTAGCAG
AGCGAGGTATGTAGGCGGTGCTACAGAGTTCTTGAAGTGGTGGCCTAACTACGGCTACACTAGAAGGACA
GTATTTGGTATCTGCGCTCTGCTGAAGCCAGTTACCTTCGGAAAAAGAGTTGGTAGCTCTTGATCCGGCA
AACAAACCACCGCTGGTAGCGGTGGTTTTTTTGTTTGCAAGCAGCAGATTACGCGCAGAAAAAAAGGATC
TCAAGAAGATCCTTTGATCTTTTCTACGGGGTCTGACGCTCAGTGGAACGAAAACTCACGTTAAGGGATT
TTGGTCATGCATGATATATCTCCCAATTTGTGTAGGGCTTATTATGCACGCTTAAAAATAATAAAAGCAG
ACTTGACCTGATAGTTTGGCTGTGAGCAATTATGTGCTTAGTGCATCTAACGCTTGAGTTAAGCCGCGCC
GCGAAGCGGCGTCGGCTTGAACGAATTTCTAGCTAGACATTATTTGCCGACTACCTTGGTGATCTCGCCT
TTCACGTAGTGGACAAATTCTTCCAACTGATCTGCGCGCGAGGCCAAGCGATCTTCTTCTTGTCCAAGAT
AAGCCTGTCTAGCTTCAAGTATGACGGGCTGATACTGGGCCGGCAGGCGCTCCATTGCCCAGTCGGCAGC
GACATCCTTCGGCGCGATTTTGCCGGTTACTGCGCTGTACCAAATGCGGGACAACGTAAGCACTACATTT
CGCTCATCGCCAGCCCAGTCGGGCGGCGAGTTCCATAGCGTTAAGGTTTCATTTAGCGCCTCAAATAGAT
CCTGTTCAGGAACCGGATCAAAGAGTTCCTCCGCCGCTGGACCTACCAAGGCAACGCTATGTTCTCTTGC
TTTTGTCAGCAAGATAGCCAGATCAATGTCGATCGTGGCTGGCTCGAAGATACCTGCAAGAATGTCATTG
CGCTGCCATTCTCCAAATTGCAGTTCGCGCTTAGCTGGATAACGCCACGGAATGATGTCGTCGTGCACAA
CAATGGTGACTTCTACAGCGCGGAGAATCTCGCTCTCTCCAGGGGAAGCCGAAGTTTCCAAAAGGTCGTT
GATCAAAGCTCGCCGCGTTGTTTCATCAAGCCTTACGGTCACCGTAACCAGCAAATCAATATCACTGTGT
GGCTTCAGGCCGCCATCCACTGCGGAGCCGTACAAATGTACGGCCAGCAACGTCGGTTCGAGATGGCGCT
CGATGACGCCAACTACCTCTGATAGTTGAGTCGATACTTCGGCGATCACCGCTTCCCCCATGATGTTTAA
CTTTGTTTTAGGGCGACTGCCCTGCTGCGTAACATCGTTGCTGCTCCATAACATCAAACATCGACCCACG
GCGTAACGCGCTTGCTGCTTGGATGCCCGAGGCATAGACTGTACCCCAAAAAAACAGTCATAACAAGCCA
TGAAAACCGCCACTGCGCCGTTACCACCGCTGCGTTCGGTCAAGGTTCTGGACCAGTTGCGTGAGCGCAT
ACGCTACTTGCATTACAGCTTACGAACCGAACAGGCTTATGTCCACTGGGTTCGTGCCCGAATTGATCAC
AGGCAGCAACGCTCTGTCATCGTTACAATCAACATGCTACCCTCCGCGAGATCATCCGTGTTTCAAACCC
GGCAGCTTAGTTGCCGTTCTTCCGAATAGCATCGGTAACATGAGCAAAGTCTGCCGCCTTACAACGGCTC
TCCCGCTGACGCCGTCCCGGACTGATGGGCTGCCTGTATCGAGTGGTGATTTTGTGCCGAGCTGCCGGTC
GGGGAGCTGTTGGCTGGCTGGTGGCAGGATATATTGTGGTGTAAACAAATTGACGCTTAGACAACTTAAT
AACACATTGCGGACGTTTTTAATGTACTGAATTAACGCCGAATTGAATTATCAGCTTGCATGCCGGTCGA
TCTAGTAACATAGATGACACCGCGCGCGATAATTTATCCTAGTTTGCGCGCTATATTTTGTTTTCTATCG
CGTATTAAATGTATAATTGCGGGACTCTAATCATAAAAACCCATCTCATAAATAACGTCATGCATTACAT
GTTAATTATTACATGCTTAACGTAATTCAACAGAAATTATATGATAATCATCGCAAGACCGGCAACAGGA
TTCAATCTTAAGAAACTTTATTGCCAAATGTTTGAACGATCTGCTTGACTCTAGGGGTCATCATTAGGGG
CAGGGCATGCTCATGTAGAGCGCCTGCTCGCCGTCCGAGGCGGTGCCGTCGTACAGGGCGGTGTCCAGGC
CGCAGAGGGTGAACCCCATCCGCCGGTACGCGTGGATCGCCGGTGCGTTGACGTTGGTGACCTCCAGCCA
GAGGTGCCCGGCACCCCGCTCGCGGGCGAACTCCGTCGCGAGCCCCATCAACGCGCGCCCGACCCCGTGC
CCCCGGTGCTCCGGGGCGACCTCGATGTCCTCGACGGTCAGCCGGCGGTTCCAGCCGGAGTACGAGACGA
CCACGAAGCCCGCCAGGTCGCCGTCGTCCCCGTACGCGACGAACGTCCGAGAGTCCGGGTCGCCGTCCTC
CCCGTCGTCCGATTCGTCGTCCGATTCGTCGTCGGGGAACACCTTGGTCAGGGGCGGGTCCACCGGCACC
TCCCGCAGGGTGAAGCCGTCCCCGGTGGCGGTGACGCGGAAGACGGTGTCGGTGGTGAAGGACCCATCCA
GTGCCTCGATGGCCTCGGCGTCCCCCGGGACACTGGTGCGGTACCGGTAAGCCGTGTCGTCAAGAGTGGT
ACCCATGGTAGATCCCCTCGATCGAGTTGAGAGTGAATATGAGACTCTAATTGGATACCGAGGGGAATTT
ATGGAACGTCAGTGGAGCATTTTTGACAAGAAATATTTGCTAGCTGATAGTGACCTTAGGCGACTTTTGA
ACGCGCAATAATGGTTTCTGACGTATGTGCTTAGCTCATTAAACTCCAGAAACCCGCGGCTCAGTGGCTC
CTTCAACGTTGCGGTTCTGTCAGTTCCAAACGTAAAACGGCTTGTCCCGCGTCATCGGCGGGGGTCATAA
CGTGACTCCCTTAATTCTCCGCTCATGATCGATAATTCGAGCTCTCCCATATGGTCGATCTAGTAACATA
GATGACACCGCGCGCGATAATTTATCCTAGTTTGCGCGCTATATTTTGTTTTCTATCGCGTATTAAATGT
ATAATTGCGGGACTCTAATCATAAAAACCCATCTCATAAATAACGTCATGCATTACATGTTAATTATTAC
ATGCTTAACGTAATTCAACAGAAATTATATGATAATCATCGCAAGACCGGCAACAGGATTCAATCTTAAG
AAACTTTATTGCCAAATGTTTGAACGATCCGCCCACCCTTACTTGTACAGCTCGTCCATGCCGAGAGTGA
TCCCGGCGGCGGTCACGAACTCCAGCAGGACCATGTGATCGCGCTTCTCGTTGGGGTCTTTGCTCAGCTT
GGACTGGTAGCTCAGGTAGTGGTTGTCGGGCAGCAGCACGGGGCCGTCGCCGATGGGGGTGTTCTGCTGG
TAGTGGTCGGCGAGCTGCACGCTGCCGTCCTCGATGTTGTGGCGGATCTTGAAGTTCACCTTGATGCCGT
TCTTCTGCTTGTCGGCCATGATATAGACGTTGTGGCTGTTGTAGTTGTACTCCAGCTTGTGCCCCAGGAT
GTTGCCGTCCTCCTTGAAGTCGATGCCCTTCAGCTCGATGCGGTTCACCAGGGTGTCGCCCTCGAACTTC
ACCTCGGCGCGGGTCTTGTAGTTGCCGTCGTCCTTGAAGAAGATGGTGCGCTCCTGGACGTAGCCTTCGG
GCATGGCGGACTTGAAGAAGTCGTGCTGCTTCATGTGGTCGGGGTAGCGGGCGAAGCACATCAGGCCGTA
GCCGAAGGTGGTCACGAGGGTGGGCCAGGGCACGGGCAGCTTGCCGGTGGTGCAGATGAACTTCAGGGTC
AGCTTGCCGTAGGTGGCATCGCCCTCGCCCTCGCCGGACACGCTGAACTTGTGGCCGTTTACGTCGCCGT
CCAGCTCGACCAGGATGGGCACCACCCCGGTGAACAGCTCCTCGCCCTTGCTCACCATTTTCGTACGGAT
GCATCAAAGTCATTTCATCTCCTGAAAAAAACTGTCATTTTATAAACAAGGCTTCTAGGGTTTTGGATAA
TGGGCCGTTGTTAATACTTGGTTCGGCCCAAACATATAAAACTTCAAAAACCGGTCTGTTATAAAGTACC
ACTTTGGATTACCTTAGCGCCAATTTCTTTCTTTCTTCTTTGGATTTGGAATAGTCAAAGTATTATACTT
TACTTAAAAACGATAGCTCTCTCTAATCGCATGAGGACAGCCAACTCCAAAATCTCATTTTCATGGTTCA
TACGGTTTTATACTAATCCTTATATGTCACACAAAATTAAAATCATATGTTTTCTATAATATATCCGCCA
ATTTCATTCTGATGCTTTTGGCAAAATTTGTCATGGGAGCTAATGTACATGTGTTGAACTGTTTACAGTC
ACTTGAGTTGGAAATTACAGGGCCAAGTTAACCCGATCGAGAAGCATTGCTTGCTCAGTCAATTCACATT
GCTATCTAACTCCTGCAACTTTTGAGCCATTTCAGAGCTATGTCCAGCCCGCAAACTTCTGGCAAGCGAC
CGTATAGCTCTAGAGATCAACTCTTTCTTCTGCTTCCCACCCGAAGTGCTTGTGCCGCTTGATCCAGAAA
CATTATCTTCCTCTTTCAATGTCACACACAATCCTCTCAACCACTCCTCTAGAAATGAGGCTTTCTGTCG
GGTTTCATGCGACACCACAAGACAATACGAGTCACTAATCCTTTAAAATCAAGCGATGAAAACAGTTGTA
TTAACAATAATAGCTGCCAGTTTCTTACTCTTATAAGAAATTCTGACAACGCTTCGAAATGACAGCTTGA
AACTAGGCTCAGGAGATGCAGCATGGTTGACGTTAACTGCAACGAGCAACTGCGTTTAAGATAAATCATT
CATCAATACCTAAAATTACGCCAACATCATGTTACCTGATTCTCAAGCGACCTCTTATATTTGAAATTTG
CTGGAGTCACTAGAGC
