Features (pLannotate 1.2.2; 25 found; start..end, strand, type, name):
      1..345     +  promoter       CaMV 35S promoter: strong constitutive promoter from cauliflower mosaic virus
    298..344     +  promoter       minimal CaMV 35S promoter: minimal 35S promoter from cauliflower mosaic virus
    377..402     +  misc_feature   TMV Ω (fragment): translational enhancer from the tobacco mosaic virus 5'-leader sequence (Gallie et al., 1988)
    453..1163    +  CDS            mApple: photostable monomeric derivative of DsRed (Shaner et al., 2008) mammalian codon-optimized
   1169..1189    -  protein_bind   attB2: mutant version of attB; core recombination site for the Gateway® BP reaction BP Clonase™
   1261..1420    +  polyA_signal   CaMV poly(A) signal (fragment): cauliflower mosaic virus polyadenylation signal
   1510..1534    +  misc_feature   RB T-DNA repeat: right border repeat from nopaline C58 T-DNA
   1904..2305    +  CDS            Y4CG_SINFN (fragment): Protein inferred from homology: Swiss-Prot protein existence level 3. From Sinorhizobium fredii (strain NBRC 101917 / NGR234).
   2865..3494    +  CDS            pVS1 StaA: stability protein from the Pseudomonas plasmid pVS1 (Heeb et al., 2000)
   3923..4996    +  CDS            pVS1 RepA: replication protein from the Pseudomonas plasmid pVS1 (Heeb et al., 2000)
   5062..5256    +  rep_origin     pVS1 oriV: origin of replication for the Pseudomonas plasmid pVS1 (Heeb et al., 2000)
   5459..5498    +  CDS            rop (fragment): Rop protein, which maintains plasmids at low copy number; rop
   5600..5740    +  misc_feature   bom: basis of mobility region from pBR322
   5926..6514    -  rep_origin     ori: high-copy-number ColE1/pMB1/pBR322/pUC origin of replication
   6760..7547    -  CDS            SmR (fragment): aminoglycoside adenylyltransferase (Murphy, 1985); aadA; confers resistance to spectinomycin and streptomycin
   7558..7614    -  CDS            GmR (fragment): gentamycin acetyltransferase; aacC1; confers resistance to gentamycin
   7790..7813    -  promoter       Pc promoter (fragment): intI1 (promoter lies within the coding sequence); class 1 integron promoter
   8072..8096    +  misc_feature   LB T-DNA repeat: left border repeat from nopaline C58 T-DNA
   8189..8441    -  terminator     NOS terminator: nopaline synthase terminator and poly(A) signal
   8466..9030    -  CDS            NrsR (fragment): nourseothricin acetyltransferase; Streptomyces noursei nat1; confers resistance to nourseothricin
   9078..9257    -  promoter       NOS promoter: nopaline synthase promoter
   9367..9619    -  terminator     NOS terminator: nopaline synthase terminator and poly(A) signal
   9625..9646    +  protein_bind   attB2 (fragment): mutant version of attB; recombination site for the Gateway® BP reaction BP Clonase™
   9664..10380   -  CDS            mCitrine: mCitrine is a basic (constitutively fluorescent) yellow fluorescent protein published in 2001, derived from Aequorea victoria.
  11390..11989   +  CDS            IBMP_CAMVB (fragment): Experimental evidence at protein level: Swiss-Prot protein existence level 1. Enhances the ribosomal termination-reinitiation event leading to the translation of major open reading frames on the polycistronic viral RNAs. From Cauliflower mosaic virus (strain Bari 1) (CaMV).
>Addgene plasmid #140414 | GS1.1/CURT1D | addgene full sequence | sequence record 297674 | Addgene NGS Result
TGAGACTTTTCAACAAAGGGTAATATCGGGAAACCTCCTCGGATTCCATTGCCCAGCTATCTGTCACTTC
ATCAAAAGGACAGTAGAAAAGGAAGGTGGCACCTACAAATGCCATCATTGCGATAAAGGAAAGGCTATCG
TTCAAGATGCCCCTGCCGACAGTGGTCCCAAAGATGGACCCCCACCCACGAGGAGCATCGTGGAAAAAGA
AGACGTTCCAACCACGTCTTCAAAGCAAGTGGATTGATGTGATATCTCCACTGACGTAAGGGATGACGCA
CAATCCCACTATCCTTCGCAAGACCCTTCCTCTATATAAGGAAGTTCATTTCATTTGGAGAGGACTCCGG
TATTTTTACAACAATTACCACAACAAAACAAACAACAAACAACATTACAATTTACTATTCTAGTCGACCT
GCAGGCGGCCGCACTAGTGATATCACAAGTTTATGGTGAGCAAGGGCGAGGAGAATAACATGGCCATCAT
CAAGGAGTTCATGCGCTTCAAGGTGCACATGGAGGGCTCCGTGAACGGCCACGAGTTCGAGATCGAGGGC
GAGGGCGAGGGCCGCCCCTACGAGGCCTTTCAGACCGCTAAGCTGAAGGTGACCAAGGGTGGCCCCCTGC
CCTTCGCCTGGGACATCCTGTCCCCTCAGTTCATGTACGGCTCCAAGGTCTACATTAAGCACCCAGCCGA
CATCCCCGACTACTTCAAGCTGTCCTTCCCCGAGGGCTTCAGGTGGGAGCGCGTGATGAACTTCGAGGAC
GGCGGCATTATTCACGTTAACCAGGACTCCTCCCTGCAGGACGGCGTGTTCATCTACAAGGTGAAGCTGC
GCGGCACCAACTTCCCCTCCGACGGCCCCGTAATGCAGAAGAAGACCATGGGCTGGGAGGCCTCCGAGGA
GCGGATGTACCCCGAGGACGGCGCCCTGAAGAGCGAGATCAAGAAGAGGCTGAAGCTGAAGGACGGCGGC
CACTACGCCGCCGAGGTCAAGACCACCTACAAGGCCAAGAAGCCCGTGCAGCTGCCCGGCGCCTACATCG
TCGACATCAAGTTGGACATCGTGTCCCACAACGAGGACTACACCATCGTGGAACAGTACGAACGCGCCGA
GGGCCGCCACTCCACCGGCGGCATGGACGAGCTGTACAAGTAATCGTTCAGCTTTCTTGTACAAAGTGGT
GATATCCCGCGGCCATGCTAGAGTCCGCAAAAATCACCAGTCTCTCTCTACAAATCTATCTCTCTCTATT
TTTCTCCAGAATAATGTGTGAGTAGTTCCCAGATAAGGGAATTAGGGTTCTTATAGGGTTTCGCTCATGT
GTTGAGCATATAAGAAACCCTTAGTATGTATTTGTATTTGTAAAATACTTCTATCAATAAAATTTCTAAT
TCCTAAAACCAAAATCCAGTGACCTGCAGGCATGCGACGTCGGGCCCAAGCTTAGCTTGAGCTTGGATCA
GATTGTCGTTTCCCGCCTTCAGTTTAAACTATCAGTGTTTGACAGGATATATTGGCGGGTAAACCTAAGA
GAAAAGAGCGTTTATTAGAATAATCGGATATTTAAAAGGGCGTGAAAAGGTTTATCCGTTCGTCCATTTG
TATGTGCATGCCAACCACAGGGTTCCCCTCGGGATCAAAGTACTTTAAAGTACTTTAAAGTACTTTAAAG
TACTTTGATCCAACCCCTCCGCTGCTATAGTGCAGTCGGCTTCTGACGTTCAGTGCAGCCGTCTTCTGAA
AACGACATGTCGCACAAGTCCTAAGTTACGCGACAGGCTGCCGCCCTGCCCTTTTCCTGGCGTTTTCTTG
TCGCGTGTTTTAGTCGCATAAAGTAGAATACTTGCGACTAGAACCGGAGACATTACGCCATGAACAAGAG
CGCCGCCGCTGGCCTGCTGGGCTATGCCCGCGTCAGCACCGACGACCAGGACTTGACCAACCAACGGGCC
GAACTGCACGCGGCCGGCTGCACCAAGCTGTTTTCCGAGAAGATCACCGGCACCAGGCGCGACCGCCCGG
AGCTGGCCAGGATGCTTGACCACCTACGCCCTGGCGACGTTGTGACAGTGACCAGGCTAGACCGCCTGGC
CCGCAGCACCCGCGACCTACTGGACATTGCCGAGCGCATCCAGGAGGCCGGCGCGGGCCTGCGTAGCCTG
GCAGAGCCGTGGGCCGACACCACCACGCCGGCCGGCCGCATGGTGTTGACCGTGTTCGCCGGCATTGCCG
AGTTCGAGCGTTCCCTAATCATCGACCGCACCCGGAGCGGGCGCGAGGCCGCCAAGGCCCGAGGCGTGAA
GTTTGGCCCCCGCCCTACCCTCACCCCGGCACAGATCGCGCACGCCCGCGAGCTGATCGACCAGGAAGGC
CGCACCGTGAAAGAGGCGGCTGCACTGCTTGGCGTGCATCGCTCGACCCTGTACCGCGCACTTGAGCGCA
GCGAGGAAGTGACGCCCACCGAGGCCAGGCGGCGCGGTGCCTTCCGTGAGGACGCATTGACCGAGGCCGA
CGCCCTGGCGGCCGCCGAGAATGAACGCCAAGAGGAACAAGCATGAAACCGCACCAGGACGGCCAGGACG
AACCGTTTTTCATTACCGAAGAGATCGAGGCGGAGATGATCGCGGCCGGGTACGTGTTCGAGCCGCCCGC
GCACGTCTCAACCGTGCGGCTGCATGAAATCCTGGCCGGTTTGTCTGATGCCAAGCTGGCGGCCTGGCCG
GCCAGCTTGGCCGCTGAAGAAACCGAGCGCCGCCGTCTAAAAAGGTGATGTGTATTTGAGTAAAACAGCT
TGCGTCATGCGGTCGCTGCGTATATGATGCGATGAGTAAATAAACAAATACGCAAGGGGAACGCATGAAG
GTTATCGCTGTACTTAACCAGAAAGGCGGGTCAGGCAAGACGACCATCGCAACCCATCTAGCCCGCGCCC
TGCAACTCGCCGGGGCCGATGTTCTGTTAGTCGATTCCGATCCCCAGGGCAGTGCCCGCGATTGGGCGGC
CGTGCGGGAAGATCAACCGCTAACCGTTGTCGGCATCGACCGCCCGACGATTGACCGCGACGTGAAGGCC
ATCGGCCGGCGCGACTTCGTAGTGATCGACGGAGCGCCCCAGGCGGCGGACTTGGCTGTGTCCGCGATCA
AGGCAGCCGACTTCGTGCTGATTCCGGTGCAGCCAAGCCCTTACGACATATGGGCCACCGCCGACCTGGT
GGAGCTGGTTAAGCAGCGCATTGAGGTCACGGATGGAAGGCTACAAGCGGCCTTTGTCGTGTCGCGGGCG
ATCAAAGGCACGCGCATCGGCGGTGAGGTTGCCGAGGCGCTGGCCGGGTACGAGCTGCCCATTCTTGAGT
CCCGTATCACGCAGCGCGTGAGCTACCCAGGCACTGCCGCCGCCGGCACAACCGTTCTTGAATCAGAACC
CGAGGGCGACGCTGCCCGCGAGGTCCAGGCGCTGGCCGCTGAAATTAAATCAAAACTCATTTGAGTTAAT
GAGGTAAAGAGAAAATGAGCAAAAGCACAAACACGCTAAGTGCCGGCCGTCCGAGCGCACGCAGCAGCAA
GGCTGCAACGTTGGCCAGCCTGGCAGACACGCCAGCCATGAAGCGGGTCAACTTTCAGTTGCCGGCGGAG
GATCACACCAAGCTGAAGATGTACGCGGTACGCCAAGGCAAGACCATTACCGAGCTGCTATCTGAATACA
TCGCGCAGCTACCAGAGTAAATGAGCAAATGAATAAATGAGTAGATGAATTTTAGCGGCTAAAGGAGGCG
GCATGGAAAATCAAGAACAACCAGGCACCGACGCCGTGGAATGCCCCATGTGTGGAGGAACGGGCGGTTG
GCCAGGCGTAAGCGGCTGGGTTGTCTGCCGGCCCTGCAATGGCACTGGAACCCCCAAGCCCGAGGAATCG
GCGTGAGCGGTCGCAAACCATCCGGCCCGGTACAAATCGGCGCGGCGCTGGGTGATGACCTGGTGGAGAA
GTTGAAGGCCGCGCAGGCCGCCCAGCGGCAACGCATCGAGGCAGAAGCACGCCCCGGTGAATCGTGGCAA
GCGGCCGCTGATCGAATCCGCAAAGAATCCCGGCAACCGCCGGCAGCCGGTGCGCCGTCGATTAGGAAGC
CGCCCAAGGGCGACGAGCAACCAGATTTTTTCGTTCCGATGCTCTATGACGTGGGCACCCGCGATAGTCG
CAGCATCATGGACGTGGCCGTTTTCCGTCTGTCGAAGCGTGACCGACGAGCTGGCGAGGTGATCCGCTAC
GAGCTTCCAGACGGGCACGTAGAGGTTTCCGCAGGGCCGGCCGGCATGGCCAGTGTGTGGGATTACGACC
TGGTACTGATGGCGGTTTCCCATCTAACCGAATCCATGAACCGATACCGGGAAGGGAAGGGAGACAAGCC
CGGCCGCGTGTTCCGTCCACACGTTGCGGACGTACTCAAGTTCTGCCGGCGAGCCGATGGCGGAAAGCAG
AAAGACGACCTGGTAGAAACCTGCATTCGGTTAAACACCACGCACGTTGCCATGCAGCGTACGAAGAAGG
CCAAGAACGGCCGCCTGGTGACGGTATCCGAGGGTGAAGCCTTGATTAGCCGCTACAAGATCGTAAAGAG
CGAAACCGGGCGGCCGGAGTACATCGAGATCGAGCTAGCTGATTGGATGTACCGCGAGATCACAGAAGGC
AAGAACCCGGACGTGCTGACGGTTCACCCCGATTACTTTTTGATCGATCCCGGCATCGGCCGTTTTCTCT
ACCGCCTGGCACGCCGCGCCGCAGGCAAGGCAGAAGCCAGATGGTTGTTCAAGACGATCTACGAACGCAG
TGGCAGCGCCGGAGAGTTCAAGAAGTTCTGTTTCACCGTGCGCAAGCTGATCGGGTCAAATGACCTGCCG
GAGTACGATTTGAAGGAGGAGGCGGGGCAGGCTGGCCCGATCCTAGTCATGCGCTACCGCAACCTGATCG
AGGGCGAAGCATCCGCCGGTTCCTAATGTACGGAGCAGATGCTAGGGCAAATTGCCCTAGCAGGGGAAAA
AGGTCGAAAAGGTCTCTTTCCTGTGGATAGCACGTACATTGGGAACCCAAAGCCGTACATTGGGAACCGG
AACCCGTACATTGGGAACCCAAAGCCGTACATTGGGAACCGGTCACACATGTAAGTGACTGATATAAAAG
AGAAAAAAGGCGATTTTTCCGCCTAAAACTCTTTAAAACTTATTAAAACTCTTAAAACCCGCCTGGCCTG
TGCATAACTGTCTGGCCAGCGCACAGCCGAAGAGCTGCAAAAAGCGCCTACCCTTCGGTCGCTGCGCTCC
CTACGCCCCGCCGCTTCGCGTCGGCCTATCGCGGCCGCTGGCCGCTCAAAAATGGCTGGCCTACGGCCAG
GCAATCTACCAGGGCGCGGACAAGCCGCGCCGTCGCCACTCGACCGCCGGCGCCCACATCAAGGCACCCT
GCCTCGCGCGTTTCGGTGATGACGGTGAAAACCTCTGACACATGCAGCTCCCGGAGACGGTCACAGCTTG
TCTGTAAGCGGATGCCGGGAGCAGACAAGCCCGTCAGGGCGCGTCAGCGGGTGTTGGCGGGTGTCGGGGC
GCAGCCATGACCCAGTCACGTAGCGATAGCGGAGTGTATACTGGCTTAACTATGCGGCATCAGAGCAGAT
TGTACTGAGAGTGCACCATATGCGGTGTGAAATACCGCACAGATGCGTAAGGAGAAAATACCGCATCAGG
CGCTCTTCCGCTTCCTCGCTCACTGACTCGCTGCGCTCGGTCGTTCGGCTGCGGCGAGCGGTATCAGCTC
ACTCAAAGGCGGTAATACGGTTATCCACAGAATCAGGGGATAACGCAGGAAAGAACATGTGAGCAAAAGG
CCAGCAAAAGGCCAGGAACCGTAAAAAGGCCGCGTTGCTGGCGTTTTTCCATAGGCTCCGCCCCCCTGAC
GAGCATCACAAAAATCGACGCTCAAGTCAGAGGTGGCGAAACCCGACAGGACTATAAAGATACCAGGCGT
TTCCCCCTGGAAGCTCCCTCGTGCGCTCTCCTGTTCCGACCCTGCCGCTTACCGGATACCTGTCCGCCTT
TCTCCCTTCGGGAAGCGTGGCGCTTTCTCATAGCTCACGCTGTAGGTATCTCAGTTCGGTGTAGGTCGTT
CGCTCCAAGCTGGGCTGTGTGCACGAACCCCCCGTTCAGCCCGACCGCTGCGCCTTATCCGGTAACTATC
GTCTTGAGTCCAACCCGGTAAGACACGACTTATCGCCACTGGCAGCAGCCACTGGTAACAGGATTAGCAG
AGCGAGGTATGTAGGCGGTGCTACAGAGTTCTTGAAGTGGTGGCCTAACTACGGCTACACTAGAAGGACA
GTATTTGGTATCTGCGCTCTGCTGAAGCCAGTTACCTTCGGAAAAAGAGTTGGTAGCTCTTGATCCGGCA
AACAAACCACCGCTGGTAGCGGTGGTTTTTTTGTTTGCAAGCAGCAGATTACGCGCAGAAAAAAAGGATC
TCAAGAAGATCCTTTGATCTTTTCTACGGGGTCTGACGCTCAGTGGAACGAAAACTCACGTTTAGGGATT
TTGGTCATGCATGATATATCTCCCAATTTGTGTAGGGCTTATTATGCACGCTTAAAAATAATAAAAGCAG
ACTTGACCTGATAGTTTGGCTGTGAGCAATTATGTGCTTAGTGCATCTAACGCTTGAGTTAAGCCGCGCC
GCGAAGCGGCGTCGGCTTGAACGAATTTCTAGCTAGACATTATTTGCCGACTACCTTGGTGATCTCGCCT
TTCACGTAGTGGACAAATTCTTCCAACTGATCTGCGCGCGAGGCCAAGCGATCTTCTTCTTGTCCAAGAT
AAGCCTGTCTAGCTTCAAGTATGACGGGCTGATACTGGGCCGGCAGGCGCTCCATTGCCCAGTCGGCAGC
GACATCCTTCGGCGCGATTTTGCCGGTTACTGCGCTGTACCAAATGCGGGACAACGTAAGCACTACATTT
CGCTCATCGCCAGCCCAGTCGGGCGGCGAGTTCCATAGCGTTAAGGTTTCATTTAGCGCCTCAAATAGAT
CCTGTTCAGGAACCGGATCAAAGAGTTCCTCCGCCGCTGGACCTACCAAGGCAACGCTATGTTCTCTTGC
TTTTGTCAGCAAGATAGCCAGATCAATGTCGATCGTGGCTGGCTCGAAGATACCTGCAAGAATGTCATTG
CGCTGCCATTCTCCAAATTGCAGTTCGCGCTTAGCTGGATAACGCCACGGAATGATGTCGTCGTGCACAA
CAATGGTGACTTCTACAGCGCGGAGAATCTCGCTCTCTCCAGGGGAAGCCGAAGTTTCCAAAAGGTCGTT
GATCAAAGCTCGCCGCGTTGTTTCATCAAGCCTTACGGTCACCGTAACCAGCAAATCAATATCACTGTGT
GGCTTCAGGCCGCCATCCACTGCGGAGCCGTACAAATGTACGGCCAGCAACGTCGGTTCGAGATGGCGCT
CGATGACGCCAACTACCTCTGATAGTTGAGTCGATACTTCGGCGATCACCGCTTCCCCCATGATGTTTAA
CTTTGTTTTAGGGCGACTGCCCTGCTGCGTAACATCGTTGCTGCTCCATAACATCAAACATCGACCCACG
GCGTAACGCGCTTGCTGCTTGGATGCCCGAGGCATAGACTGTACCCCAAAAAAACAGTCATAACAAGCCA
TGAAAACCGCCACTGCGCCGTTACCACCGCTGCGTTCGGTCAAGGTTCTGGACCAGTTGCGTGAGCGCAT
ACGCTACTTGCATTACAGCTTACGAACCGAACAGGCTTATGTCCACTGGGTTCGTGCCCGAATTGATCAC
AGGCAGCAACGCTCTGTCATCGTTACAATCAACATGCTACCCTCCGCGAGATCATCCGTGTTTCAAACCC
GGCAGCTTAGTTGCCGTTCTTCCGAATAGCATCGGTAACATGAGCAAAGTCTGCCGCCTTACAACGGCTC
TCCCGCTGACGCCGTCCCGGACTGATGGGCTGCCTGTATCGAGTGGTGATTTTGTGCCGAGCTGCCGGTC
GGGGAGCTGTTGGCTGGCTGGTGGCAGGATATATTGTGGTGTAAACAAATTGACGCTTAGACAACTTAAT
AACACATTGCGGACGTTTTTAATGTACTGAATTAACGCCGAATTGAATTATCAGCTTGCATGCCGGTCGA
TCTAGTAACATAGATGACACCGCGCGCGATAATTTATCCTAGTTTGCGCGCTATATTTTGTTTTCTATCG
CGTATTAAATGTATAATTGCGGGACTCTAATCATAAAAACCCATCTCATAAATAACGTCATGCATTACAT
GTTAATTATTACATGCTTAACGTAATTCAACAGAAATTATATGATAATCATCGCAAGACCGGCAACAGGA
TTCAATCTTAAGAAACTTTATTGCCAAATGTTTGAACGATCTGCTTGACTCTAGGGGTCATCATTAGGGG
CAGGGCATGCTCATGTAGAGCGCCTGCTCGCCGTCCGAGGCGGTGCCGTCGTACAGGGCGGTGTCCAGGC
CGCAGAGGGTGAACCCCATCCGCCGGTACGCGTGGATCGCCGGTGCGTTGACGTTGGTGACCTCCAGCCA
GAGGTGCCCGGCACCCCGCTCGCGGGCGAACTCCGTCGCGAGCCCCATCAACGCGCGCCCGACCCCGTGC
CCCCGGTGCTCCGGGGCGACCTCGATGTCCTCGACGGTCAGCCGGCGGTTCCAGCCGGAGTACGAGACGA
CCACGAAGCCCGCCAGGTCGCCGTCGTCCCCGTACGCGACGAACGTCCGAGAGTCCGGGTCGCCGTCCTC
CCCGTCGTCCGATTCGTCGTCCGATTCGTCGTCGGGGAACACCTTGGTCAGGGGCGGGTCCACCGGCACC
TCCCGCAGGGTGAAGCCGTCCCCGGTGGCGGTGACGCGGAAGACGGTGTCGGTGGTGAAGGACCCATCCA
GTGCCTCGATGGCCTCGGCGTCCCCCGGGACACTGGTGCGGTACCGGTAAGCCGTGTCGTCAAGAGTGGT
ACCCATGGTAGATCCCCTCGATCGAGTTGAGAGTGAATATGAGACTCTAATTGGATACCGAGGGGAATTT
ATGGAACGTCAGTGGAGCATTTTTGACAAGAAATATTTGCTAGCTGATAGTGACCTTAGGCGACTTTTGA
ACGCGCAATAATGGTTTCTGACGTATGTGCTTAGCTCATTAAACTCCAGAAACCCGCGGCTCAGTGGCTC
CTTCAACGTTGCGGTTCTGTCAGTTCCAAACGTAAAACGGCTTGTCCCGCGTCATCGGCGGGGGTCATAA
CGTGACTCCCTTAATTCTCCGCTCATGATTGATAATTCGAGCTCTCCCATATGGTCGATCTAGTAACATA
GATGACACCGCGCGCGATAATTTATCCTAGTTTGCGCGCTATATTTTGTTTTCTATCGCGTATTAAATGT
ATAATTGCGGGACTCTAATCATAAAAACCCATCTCATAAATAACGTCATGCATTACATGTTAATTATTAC
ATGCTTAACGTAATTCAACAGAAATTATATGATAATCATCGCAAGACCGGCAACAGGATTCAATCTTAAG
AAACTTTATTGCCAAATGTTTGAACGATCTGCCAACTTTGTACAAGAAAGCTGGGTCGGCGCGCCCACCC
TTACTTGTACAGCTCGTCCATGCCGAGAGTGATCCCGGCGGCGGTCACGAACTCCAGCAGGACCATGTGA
TCGCGCTTCTCGTTGGGGTCTTTGCTCAGCTTGGACTGGTAGCTCAGGTAGTGGTTGTCGGGCAGCAGCA
CGGGGCCGTCGCCGATGGGGGTGTTCTGCTGGTAGTGGTCGGCGAGCTGCACGCTGCCGTCCTCGATGTT
GTGGCGGATCTTGAAGTTCACCTTGATGCCGTTCTTCTGCTTGTCGGCCATGATATAGACGTTGTGGCTG
TTGTAGTTGTACTCCAGCTTGTGCCCCAGGATGTTGCCGTCCTCCTTGAAGTCGATGCCCTTCAGCTCGA
TGCGGTTCACCAGGGTGTCGCCCTCGAACTTCACCTCGGCGCGGGTCTTGTAGTTGCCGTCGTCCTTGAA
GAAGATGGTGCGCTCCTGGACGTAGCCTTCGGGCATGGCGGACTTGAAGAAGTCGTGCTGCTTCATGTGG
TCGGGGTAGCGGGCGAAGCACATCAGGCCGTAGCCGAAGGTGGTCACGAGGGTGGGCCAGGGCACGGGCA
GCTTGCCGGTGGTGCAGATGAACTTCAGGGTCAGCTTGCCGTAGGTGGCATCGCCCTCGCCCTCGCCGGA
CACGCTGAACTTGTGGCCGTTTACGTCGCCGTCCAGCTCGACCAGGATGGGCACCACCCCGGTGAACAGC
TCCTCGCCCTTGCTCACCATTTTCGTACGGATGCATCAAAGTCATTTCATCTCCTGAAAAAAACTGTCAT
TTTATAAACAAGGCTTCTAGGGTTTTGGATAATGGGCCGTTGTTAATACTTGGTTCGGCCCAAACATATA
AAACTTCAAAAACCGGTCTGTTATAAAGTACCACTTTGGATTACCTTAGCGCCAATTTCTTTCTTTCTTC
TTTGGATTTGGAATAGTCAAAGTATTATACTTTACTTAAAAACGATAGCTCTCTCTAATCGCATGAGGAC
AGCCAACTCCAAAATCTCATTTTCATGGTTCATACGGTTTTATACTAATCCTTATATGTCACACAAAATT
AAAATCATATGTTTTCTATAATATATCCGCCAATTTCATTCTGATGCTTTTGGCAAAATTTGTCATGGGA
GCTAATGTACATGTGTTGAACTGTTTACAGTCACTTGAGTTGGAAATTACAGGGCCAAGTTAACCCGATC
GAGAAGCATTGCTTGCTCAGTCAATTCACATTGCTATCTAACTCCTGCAACTTTTGAGCCATTTCAGAGC
TATGTCCAGCCCGCAAACTTCTGGCAAGCGACCGTATAGCTCTAGAGATCAACTCTTTCTTCTGCTTCCC
ACCCGAAGTGCTTGTGCCGCTTGATCCAGAAACATTATCTTCCTCTTTCAATGTCACACACAATCCTCTC
AACCACTCCTCTAGAAATGAGGCTTTCTGTCGGGTTTCATGCGACACCACAAGACAATACGAGTCACTAA
TCCTTTAAAATCAAGCGATGAAAACAGTTGTATTAACAATAATAGCTGCCAGTTTCTTACTCTTATAAGA
AATTCTGACAACGCTTCGAAATGACAGCTTGAAACTAGGCTCAGGAGATGCAGCATGGTTGACGTTAACT
GCAACGAGCAACTGCGTTTAAGATAAATCATTCATCAATACCTAAAATTACGCCAACATCATGTTACCTG
ATTCTCAAGCGACCTCTTATATTTGAAATTTGCTGGAGTCACTAGAGCCAAGCTGATCTCCTTTGCCCCG
GAGATCACCATGGACGACTTTCTCTATCTCTACGATCTAGGAAGAAAGTTCGACGGAGAAGGTGACGATA
CCATGTTCACCACCGATAATGAGAAGATTAGCCTCTTCAATTTCAGAAAGAATGCTGACCCACAGATGGT
TAGAGAGGCCTACGCGGCAGGTCTCATCAAGACGATCTACCCGAGTAATAATCTCCAGGAGATCAAATAC
CTTCCCAAGAAGGTTAAAGATGCAGTCAAAAGATTCAGGACTAACTGCATCAAGAACACAGAGAAAGATA
TATTTCTCAAGATCAGAAGTACTATTCCAGTATGGACGATTCAAGGCTTGCTTCATAAACCAAGGCAAGT
AATAGAGATTGGAGTCTCTAAGAAAGTAGTTCCTACTGAATCAAAGGCCATGGAGTCAAAAATTCAGATC
GAGGATCTAACAGAACTCGCCGTGAAGACTGGCGAACAGTTCATACAGAGTCTTTTACGACTCAATGACA
AGAAGAAAATCTTCGTCAACATGGTGGAGCACGACACTCTCGTCTACTCCAAGAATATCAAAGATACAGT
CTCAGAAGACCAAAGGGCTAT
